Addgene plasmid #172106: pCAGGS-mNG-eDHFR(69K6)-G-alpha-q
Purpose: Mammalian expression of Gαq fused to mNeonGreen-eDHFR(69K6)
Depositing lab: Shinya Tsukiji. Depositing organization: Nagoya Institute of Technology. Publication: A chemogenetic platform for controlling plasma membrane signaling and synthetic signal oscillation. Suzuki S, Nakamura A, Hatano Y, Yoshikawa M, Yoshii T, Sawada S, Atsuta-Tsunoda K, Aoki K, Tsukiji S. Cell Chem Biol. 2022 Sep 15;29(9):1446-1464.e10. doi: 10.1016/j.chembiol.2022.06.005. Epub 2022 Jul 13. PubMed 35835118.
Backbone
  Vector backbone: pCAGGS
  Backbone manufacturer: Dr. Jun-ichi Miyazaki (Osaka University, Japan)
  Backbone size w/o insert (bp): 4912
  Vector type: Mammalian Expression
Growth in bacteria
  Bacterial resistance: Ampicillin, 100 μg/mL
  Growth temperature: 37°C
  Growth strain: DH5alpha
  Copy number: High Copy
Gene/Insert
  Gene/Insert name: mNeonGreen-eDHFR(69K6)-Gαq
  Species: H. sapiens (human)
  Insert size (bp): 2487
  Mutation: Gαq: C9S/C10S/Q209L
  Entrez Gene: GNAQ (a.k.a. CMAL, CMC1, G-ALPHA-q, GAQ, SWS)
  Promoter: CAG
  Cloning method: Gibson Cloning
Terms and licenses: Academic/Nonprofit Terms; Industry Terms: Not Available to Industry
Depositor comments: The chemical mDcTMP, to control protein translocation, can be obtained from Funakoshi Co., Ltd. https://www.funakoshi.co.jp/exports_contents/95015. Please visit https://www.biorxiv.org/content/10.1101/2021.03.16.435568v1 for bioRxiv preprint.
How to cite: pCAGGS-mNG-eDHFR(69K6)-G-alpha-q was a gift from Shinya Tsukiji (Addgene plasmid # 172106 ; http://n2t.net/addgene:172106 ; RRID:Addgene_172106)
