[The description below was written by a language model from this plasmid's Addgene catalogue record and pLannotate feature annotations shown in this document.]
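Description:
pCAGGS-mNG-eDHFR(69K6)-G-alpha-q is a mammalian expression plasmid built on the pCAGGS backbone. It is propagated in E. coli at high copy from a ColE1/pUC-type origin and selected with ampicillin through the β-lactamase gene. There is no mammalian selection marker in the annotation, so it is suited to transient transfection. A small SV40 origin is present, which could support episomal replication in cells expressing large T antigen. Expression is driven by the CAG promoter, composed of the CMV immediate-early enhancer, the chicken β-actin promoter and a chimeric β-actin/β-globin intron. Transcripts are terminated by the rabbit β-globin polyadenylation signal. Leftover lac, T3 and MCS fragments are backbone remnants.

The payload is a single fusion open reading frame, ordered mNeonGreen, then E. coli dihydrofolate reductase in the engineered eDHFR(69K6) form, then Gαq. The record lists the Gαq as human GNAQ, although the automated annotation matched it to the closely related mouse protein. It carries C9S/C10S and Q209L substitutions. From general knowledge, the two N-terminal cysteines are the palmitoylation sites that normally anchor Gαq to membranes, and Q209L is a GTPase-deficient, constitutively active mutation. Together these would be expected to give an active subunit that is not anchored at the plasma membrane. The depositor notes that the ligand mDcTMP is used to control protein translocation, consistent with the associated work on chemogenetic control of plasma membrane signaling. The eDHFR tag would thus allow recruitment of the fusion to the membrane, while mNeonGreen lets its localisation be followed by imaging.

The two sequence records (7,357 and 7,399 nt) differ slightly in length and start coordinate, with the difference apparently around the β-actin promoter and intron region, but share the same feature order.
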