Features (pLannotate 1.2.2; 22 found; start..end, strand, type, name):
    110..1126    +  intron         chimeric intron: chimera between introns from chicken β-actin and rabbit β-globin
   1187..1894    +  CDS            mNeonGreen: mNeonGreen is a basic (constitutively fluorescent) green/yellow fluorescent protein published in 2013, derived from Branchiostoma lanceolatum. It is reported to be a very rapidly-maturing monomer with moderate acid sensitivity.
   1925..2419    +  CDS            ecDHFR: E. coli dihydrofolate reductase; folA
   2576..3652    +  CDS            Gnaq: GNAQ_MOUSE - Experimental evidence at protein level: Swiss-Prot protein existence level 1. Guanine nucleotide-binding proteins (G proteins) are involved as modulators or transducers in various transmembrane signaling systems. Regulates B-cell selection and survival and is required to prevent B-cell-dependent autoimmunity. Regulates chemotaxis of BM- derived neutrophils and dendritic cells (in vitro). Transduces FFAR4 signaling in response to long-chain fatty acids (LCFAs). From Mus musculus (Mouse).
   3684..3707    -  misc_feature   MCS (fragment): pBluescript multiple cloning site
   3720..3738    -  promoter       T3 promoter: promoter for bacteriophage T3 RNA polymerase
   3797..3871    +  CDS            HBB (fragment): HBB_PONPY - Experimental evidence at transcript level: Swiss-Prot protein existence level 2. Involved in oxygen transport from the lung to the various peripheral tissues. From Pongo pygmaeus (Bornean orangutan).
   3942..3997    +  polyA_signal   β-globin poly(A) signal: rabbit β-globin polyadenylation signal (Gil and Proudfoot, 1987)
   4382..4398    -  protein_bind   lac operator: The lac repressor binds to the lac operator to inhibit transcription in E. coli. This inhibition can be relieved by adding lactose or isopropyl-β-D-thiogalactopyranoside (IPTG). lac repressor encoded by lacI
   4406..4436    -  promoter       lac promoter: promoter for the E. coli lac operon
   4451..4472    -  protein_bind   CAP binding site: CAP binding activates transcription in the presence of cAMP. E. coli catabolite activator protein
   4485..4524    -  CDS            lacI (fragment): lac repressor; lacI; The lac repressor binds to the lac operator to inhibit transcription in E. coli. This inhibition can be relieved by adding lactose or isopropyl-β-D-thiogalactopyranoside (IPTG).
   4531..4553    +  promoter       SV40 promoter (fragment): SV40 enhancer and early promoter
   4577..4712    +  rep_origin     SV40 ori: SV40 origin of replication
   4732..4866    +  polyA_signal   SV40 poly(A) signal: SV40 polyadenylation signal
   4868..4922    -  CDS            lacI (fragment): lac repressor; lacI; The lac repressor binds to the lac operator to inhibit transcription in E. coli. This inhibition can be relieved by adding lactose or isopropyl-β-D-thiogalactopyranoside (IPTG).
   5105..5693    -  rep_origin     ori: high-copy-number ColE1/pMB1/pBR322/pUC origin of replication
   5864..6724    -  CDS            AmpR: β-lactamase; bla; confers resistance to ampicillin, carbenicillin, and related antibiotics
   6725..6829    -  promoter       AmpR promoter: bla
   6860..7239    +  enhancer       CMV enhancer: human cytomegalovirus immediate early enhancer
   7241..1       +  promoter       chicken β-actin promoter (fragment) (across the origin): contains a 21-bp deletion relative to the standard chicken β-actin promoter
   7357..109     +  promoter       chicken β-actin promoter (fragment) (across the origin): contains a 21-bp deletion relative to the standard chicken β-actin promoter
>Addgene plasmid #172106 | pCAGGS-mNG-eDHFR(69K6)-G-alpha-q | addgene full sequence | sequence record 345379 | Addgene NGS Result
GCGGAGAGGTGCGGCGGCAGCCAATCAGAGCGGCGCGCTCCGAAAGTTTCCTTTTATGGCGAGGCGGCGG
CGGCGGCGGCCCTATAAAAAGCGAAGCGCGCGGCGGGCGGGAGTCGCTGCGCGCTGCCTTCGCCCCGTGC
CCCGCTCCGCCGCCGCCTCGCGCCGCCCGCCCCGGCTCTGACTGACCGCGTTACTCCCACAGGTGAGCGG
GCGGGACGGCCCTTCTCCTCCGGGCTGTAATTAGCGCTTGGTTTAATGACGGCTTGTTTCTTTTCTGTGG
CTGCGTGAAAGCCTTGAGGGGCTCCGGGAGGGCCCTTTGTGCGGGGGGAGCGGCTCGGGGGGTGCGTGCG
TGTGTGTGTGCGTGGGGAGCGCCGCGTGCGGCTCCGCGCTGCCCGGCGGCTGTGAGCGCTGCGGGCGCGG
CGCGGGGCTTTGTGCGCTCCGCAGTGTGCGCGAGGGGAGCGCGGCCGGGGGCGGTGCCCCGCGGTGCGGG
GGGGGCTGCGAGGGGAACAAAGGCTGCGTGCGGGGTGTGTGCGTGGGGGGGTGAGCAGGGGGTGTGGGCG
CGTCGGTCGGGCTGCAACCCCCCCTGCACCCCCCTCCCCGAGTTGCTGAGCACGGCCCGGCTTCGGGTGC
GGGGCTCCGTACGGGGCGTGGCGCGGGGCTCGCCGTGCCGGGCGGGGGGTGGCGGCAGGTGGGGGTGCCG
GGCGGGGCGGGGCCGCCTCGGGCCGGGGAGGGCTCGGGGGAGGGGCGCGGCGGCCCCCGGAGCGCCGGCG
GCTGTCGAGGCGCGGCGAGCCGCAGCCATTGCCTTTTATGGTAATCGTGCGAGAGGGCGCAGGGACTTCC
TTTGTCCCAAATCTGTGCGGAGCCGAAATCTGGGAGGCGCCGCCGCACCCCCTCTAGCGGGCGCGGGGCG
AAGCGGTGCGGCGCCGGCAGGAAGGAAATGGGCGGGGAGGGCCTTCGTGCGTCGCCGCGCCGCCGTCCCC
TTCTCCCTCTCCAGCCTCGGGGCTGTCCGCGGGGGGACGGCTGCCTTCGGGGGGGACGGGGCAGGGCGGG
GTTCGGCTTCTGGCGTGTGACCGGCGGCTCTAGAGCCTCTGCTAACCATGTTCATGCCTTCTTCTTTTTC
CTACAGCTCCTGGGCAACGTGCTGGTTATTGTGCTGTCTCATCATTTTGGCAAAGAATTGGCCACCATGG
TGAGCAAGGGCGAGGAGGATAACATGGCCTCTCTCCCAGCGACACATGAGTTACACATCTTTGGCTCCAT
CAACGGTGTGGACTTTGACATGGTGGGTCAGGGCACCGGCAATCCAAATGATGGTTATGAGGAGTTAAAC
CTGAAGTCCACCAAGGGTGACCTCCAGTTCTCCCCCTGGATTCTGGTCCCTCATATCGGGTATGGCTTCC
ATCAGTACCTGCCCTACCCTGACGGGATGTCGCCTTTCCAGGCCGCCATGGTAGATGGCTCCGGCTACCA
AGTCCATCGCACAATGCAGTTTGAAGATGGTGCCTCCCTTACTGTTAACTACCGCTACACCTACGAGGGA
AGCCACATCAAAGGAGAGGCCCAGGTGAAGGGGACTGGTTTCCCTGCTGACGGTCCTGTGATGACCAACT
CGCTGACCGCTGCGGACTGGTGCAGGTCGAAGAAGACTTACCCCAACGACAAAACCATCATCAGTACCTT
TAAGTGGAGTTACACCACTGGAAATGGCAAGCGCTACCGGAGCACTGCGCGGACCACCTACACCTTTGCC
AAGCCAATGGCGGCTAACTATCTGAAGAACCAGCCGATGTACGTGTTCCGTAAGACGGAGCTCAAGCACT
CCAAGACCGAGCTCAACTTCAAGGAGTGGCAAAAGGCCTTTACCGATGTGATGGGCATGGACGAGCTCTA
CAAGTCTGGGTCCGCAGCCAGTAGCGCCGGAAGTATGATCAGTCTGATTGCGGCGTTAGCGGTAGATCGC
GTTATCGGCATGGAAAACGCCATGCCGTGGAACCTGCCTGCCGATCTCGCCTGGTTTAAACGCAACACCT
TAAATAAACCCGTGATTATGGGCCGCCATACCTGGGAATCAATCGGTCGTCCGTTGCCAGGACGCAAAAA
TATTATCCTCAGCAGTCAACCGGGTACGGACAAAAAAAAGAAAAAGAAAGATCGCGTAACGTGGGTGAAG
TCGGTGGATGAAGCCATCGCGGCGTGTGGTGACGTACCAGAAATCATGGTGATTGGCGGCGGTCGCGTTT
ATGAACAGTTCTTGCCAAAAGCGCAAAAACTGTATCTGACGCATATCGACGCAGAAGTGGAAGGCGACAC
CCATTTCCCGGATTACGAGCCGGATGACTGGGAATCGGTATTCAGCGAATTCCACGATGCTGATGCGCAG
AACTCTCACAGCTATTGCTTTGAGATTCTGGAGCGGCGGCTGTACTCTGGTGGCGGAGGCTCGGGCGGAG
GTGGGTCGGGTGGCGGCGGATCTTCAGCTGGAGCTTCGTTGTACAAGGCAAGAGGAGCCGCTGCGGGTGC
CGGAGGCGCTGGTAGGAGCGGCAAAAAGGGGAAGAAAGGGAAAAAGGGCACCACAATGACTCTGGAGTCC
ATCATGGCATCCTCCCTGAGCGAGGAGGCCAAGGAAGCCCGGAGGATCAACGACGAGATCGAGCGGCAGC
TGCGCAGGGACAAGCGCGACGCCCGCCGGGAGCTCAAGCTGCTGCTGCTGGGGACAGGGGAGAGTGGCAA
GTCGACCTTCATCAAGCAGATGAGGATCATCCACGGGTCGGGCTACTCTGACGAAGACAAGCGCGGCTTC
ACCAAGCTGGTGTATCAGAACATCTTCACGGCCATGCAGGCCATGATCAGAGCGATGGACACACTCAAGA
TCCCATACAAGTATGAACACAATAAGGCTCATGCACAATTGGTTCGAGAGGTTGATGTGGAGAAGGTGTC
TGCTTTTGAGAATCCATATGTAGATGCAATAAAGAGCTTGTGGAATGATCCTGGAATCCAGGAGTGCTAC
GACAGACGACGGGAATATCAGTTATCTGACTCTACCAAATACTATCTGAATGACTTGGACCGTGTAGCCG
ACCCTTCCTATCTGCCTACACAACAAGACGTGCTTAGAGTTCGAGTCCCCACTACAGGGATCATCGAATA
CCCCTTTGACTTACAAAGTGTCATTTTCAGAATGGTCGATGTAGGGGGCCTGAGGTCAGAGAGAAGAAAA
TGGATACACTGCTTTGAAAATGTCACCTCCATCATGTTTCTAGTAGCGCTTAGCGAATATGATCAAGTTC
TTGTGGAGTCAGACAATGAGAACCGCATGGAGGAGAGCAAAGCACTCTTTAGAACAATTATCACCTACCC
CTGGTTCCAGAACTCCTCTGTGATTCTGTTCTTAAACAAGAAAGATCTTCTAGAGGAGAAAATCATGTAT
TCCCACCTAGTCGACTACTTCCCAGAATATGATGGACCCCAGAGAGATGCCCAGGCAGCTCGAGAATTCA
TCCTGAAAATGTTCGTGGACCTGAACCCCGACAGTGACAAAATCATCTACTCCCACTTCACGTGCGCCAC
AGATACCGAGAACATCCGCTTCGTCTTTGCAGCCGTCAAGGACACCATCCTGCAGCTGAACCTGAAGGAG
TACAATCTGGTCTAACAGTTGCTCGAGAGTACCCGGGATACTCGCGGCCGCCACCGCGGTGGAGCTCCAG
CTTTTGTTCCCTTTAGTGAGGGTTAATTGCGCGCTTGGCGTAATCATGGTCATAGCTGTTTCCTGTGTGA
AATTGTTATCCGCTAATTCACTCCTCAGGTGCAGGCTGCCTATCAGAAGGTGGTGGCTGGTGTGGCCAAT
GCCCTGGCTCACAAATACCACTGAGATCTTTTTCCCTCTGCCAAAAATTATGGGGACATCATGAAGCCCC
TTGAGCATCTGACTTCTGGCTAATAAAGGAAATTTATTTTCATTGCAATAGTGTGTTGGAATTTTTTGTG
TCTCTCACTCGGAAGGACATATGGGAGGGCAAATCATTTAAAACATCAGAATGAGTATTTGGTTTAGAGT
TTGGCAACATATGCCCATATGCTGGCTGCCATGAACAAAGGTTGGCTATAAAGAGGTCATCAGTATATGA
AACAGCCCCCTGCTGTCCATTCCTTATTCCATAGAAAAGCCTTGACTTGAGGTTAGATTTTTTTTATATT
TTGTTTTGTGTTATTTTTTTCTTTAACATCCCTAAAATTTTCCTTACATGTTTTACTAGCCAGATTTTTC
CTCCTCTCCTGACTACTCCCAGTCATAGCTGTCCCTCTTCTCTTATGGAGATCCCTCGACCTGCAGCCCA
AGCTTGGCGTAATCATGGTCATAGCTGTTTCCTGTGTGAAATTGTTATCCGCTCACAATTCCACACAACA
TACGAGCCGGAAGCATAAAGTGTAAAGCCTGGGGTGCCTAATGAGTGAGCTAACTCACATTAATTGCGTT
GCGCTCACTGCCCGCTTTCCAGTCGGGAAACCTGTCGTGCCAGCGGATCCGCATCTCAATTAGTCAGCAA
CCATAGTCCCGCCCCTAACTCCGCCCATCCCGCCCCTAACTCCGCCCAGTTCCGCCCATTCTCCGCCCCA
TGGCTGACTAATTTTTTTTATTTATGCAGAGGCCGAGGCCGCCTCGGCCTCTGAGCTATTCCAGAAGTAG
TGAGGAGGCTTTTTTGGAGGCCTAGGCTTTTGCAAAAAGCTAACTTGTTTATTGCAGCTTATAATGGTTA
CAAATAAAGCAATAGCATCACAAATTTCACAAATAAAGCATTTTTTTCACTGCATTCTAGTTGTGGTTTG
TCCAAACTCATCAATGTATCTTATCATGTCTGGATCCGCTGCATTAATGAATCGGCCAACGCGCGGGGAG
AGGCGGTTTGCGTATTGGGCGCTCTTCCGCTTCCTCGCTCACTGACTCGCTGCGCTCGGTCGTTCGGCTG
CGGCGAGCGGTATCAGCTCACTCAAAGGCGGTAATACGGTTATCCACAGAATCAGGGGATAACGCAGGAA
AGAACATGTGAGCAAAAGGCCAGCAAAAGGCCAGGAACCGTAAAAAGGCCGCGTTGCTGGCGTTTTTCCA
TAGGCTCCGCCCCCCTGACGAGCATCACAAAAATCGACGCTCAAGTCAGAGGTGGCGAAACCCGACAGGA
CTATAAAGATACCAGGCGTTTCCCCCTGGAAGCTCCCTCGTGCGCTCTCCTGTTCCGACCCTGCCGCTTA
CCGGATACCTGTCCGCCTTTCTCCCTTCGGGAAGCGTGGCGCTTTCTCATAGCTCACGCTGTAGGTATCT
CAGTTCGGTGTAGGTCGTTCGCTCCAAGCTGGGCTGTGTGCACGAACCCCCCGTTCAGCCCGACCGCTGC
GCCTTATCCGGTAACTATCGTCTTGAGTCCAACCCGGTAAGACACGACTTATCGCCACTGGCAGCAGCCA
CTGGTAACAGGATTAGCAGAGCGAGGTATGTAGGCGGTGCTACAGAGTTCTTGAAGTGGTGGCCTAACTA
CGGCTACACTAGAAGAACAGTATTTGGTATCTGCGCTCTGCTGAAGCCAGTTACCTTCGGAAAAAGAGTT
GGTAGCTCTTGATCCGGCAAACAAACCACCGCTGGTAGCGGTGGTTTTTTTGTTTGCAAGCAGCAGATTA
CGCGCAGAAAAAAAGGATCTCAAGAAGATCCTTTGATCTTTTCTACGGGGTCTGACGCTCAGTGGAACGA
AAACTCACGTTAAGGGATTTTGGTCATGAGATTATCAAAAAGGATCTTCACCTAGATCCTTTTAAATTAA
AAATGAAGTTTTAAATCAATCTAAAGTATATATGAGTAAACTTGGTCTGACAGTTACCAATGCTTAATCA
GTGAGGCACCTATCTCAGCGATCTGTCTATTTCGTTCATCCATAGTTGCCTGACTCCCCGTCGTGTAGAT
AACTACGATACGGGAGGGCTTACCATCTGGCCCCAGTGCTGCAATGATACCGCGAGACCCACGCTCACCG
GCTCCAGATTTATCAGCAATAAACCAGCCAGCCGGAAGGGCCGAGCGCAGAAGTGGTCCTGCAACTTTAT
CCGCCTCCATCCAGTCTATTAATTGTTGCCGGGAAGCTAGAGTAAGTAGTTCGCCAGTTAATAGTTTGCG
CAACGTTGTTGCCATTGCTACAGGCATCGTGGTGTCACGCTCGTCGTTTGGTATGGCTTCATTCAGCTCC
GGTTCCCAACGATCAAGGCGAGTTACATGATCCCCCATGTTGTGCAAAAAAGCGGTTAGCTCCTTCGGTC
CTCCGATCGTTGTCAGAAGTAAGTTGGCCGCAGTGTTATCACTCATGGTTATGGCAGCACTGCATAATTC
TCTTACTGTCATGCCATCCGTAAGATGCTTTTCTGTGACTGGTGAGTACTCAACCAAGTCATTCTGAGAA
TAGTGTATGCGGCGACCGAGTTGCTCTTGCCCGGCGTCAATACGGGATAATACCGCGCCACATAGCAGAA
CTTTAAAAGTGCTCATCATTGGAAAACGTTCTTCGGGGCGAAAACTCTCAAGGATCTTACCGCTGTTGAG
ATCCAGTTCGATGTAACCCACTCGTGCACCCAACTGATCTTCAGCATCTTTTACTTTCACCAGCGTTTCT
GGGTGAGCAAAAACAGGAAGGCAAAATGCCGCAAAAAAGGGAATAAGGGCGACACGGAAATGTTGAATAC
TCATACTCTTCCTTTTTCAATATTATTGAAGCATTTATCAGGGTTATTGTCTCATGAGCGGATACATATT
TGAATGTATTTAGAAAAATAAACAAATAGGGGTTCCGCGCACATTTCCCCGAAAAGTGCCACCTGGGTCG
ACATTGATTATTGACTAGTTATTAATAGTAATCAATTACGGGGTCATTAGTTCATAGCCCATATATGGAG
TTCCGCGTTACATAACTTACGGTAAATGGCCCGCCTGGCTGACCGCCCAACGACCCCCGCCCATTGACGT
CAATAATGACGTATGTTCCCATAGTAACGCCAATAGGGACTTTCCATTGACGTCAATGGGTGGAGTATTT
ACGGTAAACTGCCCACTTGGCAGTACATCAAGTGTATCATATGCCAAGTACGCCCCCTATTGACGTCAAT
GACGGTAAATGGCCCGCCTGGCATTATGCCCAGTACATGACCTTATGGGACTTTCCTACTTGGCAGTACA
TCTACGTATTAGTCATCGCTATTACCATGGTCGAGGTGAGCCCCACGTTCTGCTTCACTCTCCCCATCTC
CCCCCCCTCCCCACCCCCAATTTTGTATTTATTTATTTTTTAATTATTTTGTGCAGCGATGGGGGCGGGG
GGGGGGG
