Features (pLannotate 1.2.2; 21 found; start..end, strand, type, name):
      4..383     +  enhancer       CMV enhancer: human cytomegalovirus immediate early enhancer
    386..661     +  promoter       chicken β-actin promoter: No description available
    662..1670    +  intron         chimeric intron: chimera between introns from chicken β-actin and rabbit β-globin
   1731..2438    +  CDS            mNeonGreen: mNeonGreen is a basic (constitutively fluorescent) green/yellow fluorescent protein published in 2013, derived from Branchiostoma lanceolatum. It is reported to be a very rapidly-maturing monomer with moderate acid sensitivity.
   2469..2963    +  CDS            ecDHFR: E. coli dihydrofolate reductase; folA
   3120..4196    +  CDS            Gnaq: GNAQ_MOUSE - Experimental evidence at protein level: Swiss-Prot protein existence level 1. Guanine nucleotide-binding proteins (G proteins) are involved as modulators or transducers in various transmembrane signaling systems. Regulates B-cell selection and survival and is required to prevent B-cell-dependent autoimmunity. Regulates chemotaxis of BM- derived neutrophils and dendritic cells (in vitro). Transduces FFAR4 signaling in response to long-chain fatty acids (LCFAs). From Mus musculus (Mouse).
   4228..4251    -  misc_feature   MCS (fragment): pBluescript multiple cloning site
   4264..4282    -  promoter       T3 promoter: promoter for bacteriophage T3 RNA polymerase
   4341..4415    +  CDS            HBB (fragment): HBB_PONPY - Experimental evidence at transcript level: Swiss-Prot protein existence level 2. Involved in oxygen transport from the lung to the various peripheral tissues. From Pongo pygmaeus (Bornean orangutan).
   4486..4541    +  polyA_signal   β-globin poly(A) signal: rabbit β-globin polyadenylation signal (Gil and Proudfoot, 1987)
   4926..4942    -  protein_bind   lac operator: The lac repressor binds to the lac operator to inhibit transcription in E. coli. This inhibition can be relieved by adding lactose or isopropyl-β-D-thiogalactopyranoside (IPTG). lac repressor encoded by lacI
   4950..4980    -  promoter       lac promoter: promoter for the E. coli lac operon
   4995..5016    -  protein_bind   CAP binding site: CAP binding activates transcription in the presence of cAMP. E. coli catabolite activator protein
   5029..5068    -  CDS            lacI (fragment): lac repressor; lacI; The lac repressor binds to the lac operator to inhibit transcription in E. coli. This inhibition can be relieved by adding lactose or isopropyl-β-D-thiogalactopyranoside (IPTG).
   5075..5097    +  promoter       SV40 promoter (fragment): SV40 enhancer and early promoter
   5121..5256    +  rep_origin     SV40 ori: SV40 origin of replication
   5276..5410    +  polyA_signal   SV40 poly(A) signal: SV40 polyadenylation signal
   5412..5466    -  CDS            lacI (fragment): lac repressor; lacI; The lac repressor binds to the lac operator to inhibit transcription in E. coli. This inhibition can be relieved by adding lactose or isopropyl-β-D-thiogalactopyranoside (IPTG).
   5649..6237    -  rep_origin     ori: high-copy-number ColE1/pMB1/pBR322/pUC origin of replication
   6408..7268    -  CDS            AmpR: β-lactamase; bla; confers resistance to ampicillin, carbenicillin, and related antibiotics
   7269..7373    -  promoter       AmpR promoter: bla
>Addgene plasmid #172106 | pCAGGS-mNG-eDHFR(69K6)-G-alpha-q | depositor full sequence | sequence record 347453 | pCAGGS-mNG-eDHFR(69K6)-G-alpha-q sequence 7399 bps
GTCGACATTGATTATTGACTAGTTATTAATAGTAATCAATTACGGGGTCATTAGTTCATAGCCCATATAT
GGAGTTCCGCGTTACATAACTTACGGTAAATGGCCCGCCTGGCTGACCGCCCAACGACCCCCGCCCATTG
ACGTCAATAATGACGTATGTTCCCATAGTAACGCCAATAGGGACTTTCCATTGACGTCAATGGGTGGACT
ATTTACGGTAAACTGCCCACTTGGCAGTACATCAAGTGTATCATATGCCAAGTACGCCCCCTATTGACGT
CAATGACGGTAAATGGCCCGCCTGGCATTATGCCCAGTACATGACCTTATGGGACTTTCCTACTTGGCAG
TACATCTACGTATTAGTCATCGCTATTACCATGGGTCGAGGTGAGCCCCACGTTCTGCTTCACTCTCCCC
ATCTCCCCCCCCTCCCCACCCCCAATTTTGTATTTATTTATTTTTTAATTATTTTGTGCAGCGATGGGGG
CGGGGGGGGGGGGGGCGCGCGCCAGGCGGGGCGGGGCGGGGGCGAGGGCGGGGCGGGGCGAGGCGGAGAG
GTGCGGCGGCAGCCAATCAGAGCGGCGCGCTCCGAAAGTTTCCTTTTATGGCGAGGCGGCGGCGGCGGCG
GCCCTATAAAAAGCGAAGCGCGCGGCGGGCGGGAGTCGCTGCGTTGCCTTCGCCCCGTGCCCCGCTCCGC
GCCGCCTCGCGCCGCCCGCCCCGGCTCTGACTGACCGCGTTACTCCCACAGGTGAGCGGGCGGGACGGCC
CTTCTCCTCCGGGCTGTAATTAGCGCTTGGTTTAATGACGGCTCGTTTCTTTTCTGTGGCTGCGTGAAAG
CCTTAAAGGGCTCCGGGAGGGCCCTTTGTGCGGGGGGGAGCGGCTCGGGGGGTGCGTGCGTGTGTGTGTG
CGTGGGGAGCGCCGCGTGCGGCCCGCGCTGCCCGGCGGCTGTGAGCGCTGCGGGCGCGGCGCGGGGCTTT
GTGCGCTCCGCGTGTGCGCGAGGGGAGCGCGGCCGGGGGCGGTGCCCCGCGGTGCGGGGGGGCTGCGAGG
GGAACAAAGGCTGCGTGCGGGGTGTGTGCGTGGGGGGGTGAGCAGGGGGTGTGGGCGCGGCGGTCGGGCT
GTAACCCCCCCCTGCACCCCCCTCCCCGAGTTGCTGAGCACGGCCCGGCTTCGGGTGCGGGGCTCCGTGC
GGGGCGTGGCGCGGGGCTCGCCGTGCCGGGCGGGGGGTGGCGGCAGGTGGGGGTGCCGGGCGGGGCGGGG
CCGCCTCGGGCCGGGGAGGGCTCGGGGGAGGGGCGCGGCGGCCCCGGAGCGCCGGCGGCTGTCGAGGCGC
GGCGAGCCGCAGCCATTGCCTTTTATGGTAATCGTGCGAGAGGGCGCAGGGACTTCCTTTGTCCCAAATC
TGGCGGAGCCGAAATCTGGGAGGCGCCGCCGCACCCCCTCTAGCGGGCGCGGGCGAAGCGGTGCGGCGCC
GGCAGGAAGGAAATGGGCGGGGAGGGCCTTCGTGCGTCGCCGCGCCGCCGTCCCCTTCTCCATCTCCAGC
CTCGGGGCTGCCGCAGGGGGACGGCTGCCTTCGGGGGGGACGGGGCAGGGCGGGGTTCGGCTTCTGGCGT
GTGACCGGCGGCTCTAGAGCCTCTGCTAACCATGTTCATGCCTTCTTCTTTTTCCTACAGCTCCTGGGCA
ACGTGCTGGTTGTTGTGCTGTCTCATCATTTTGGCAAAGAATTGGCCACCATGGTGAGCAAGGGCGAGGA
GGATAACATGGCCTCTCTCCCAGCGACACATGAGTTACACATCTTTGGCTCCATCAACGGTGTGGACTTT
GACATGGTGGGTCAGGGCACCGGCAATCCAAATGATGGTTATGAGGAGTTAAACCTGAAGTCCACCAAGG
GTGACCTCCAGTTCTCCCCCTGGATTCTGGTCCCTCATATCGGGTATGGCTTCCATCAGTACCTGCCCTA
CCCTGACGGGATGTCGCCTTTCCAGGCCGCCATGGTAGATGGCTCCGGCTACCAAGTCCATCGCACAATG
CAGTTTGAAGATGGTGCCTCCCTTACTGTTAACTACCGCTACACCTACGAGGGAAGCCACATCAAAGGAG
AGGCCCAGGTGAAGGGGACTGGTTTCCCTGCTGACGGTCCTGTGATGACCAACTCGCTGACCGCTGCGGA
CTGGTGCAGGTCGAAGAAGACTTACCCCAACGACAAAACCATCATCAGTACCTTTAAGTGGAGTTACACC
ACTGGAAATGGCAAGCGCTACCGGAGCACTGCGCGGACCACCTACACCTTTGCCAAGCCAATGGCGGCTA
ACTATCTGAAGAACCAGCCGATGTACGTGTTCCGTAAGACGGAGCTCAAGCACTCCAAGACCGAGCTCAA
CTTCAAGGAGTGGCAAAAGGCCTTTACCGATGTGATGGGCATGGACGAGCTCTACAAGTCTGGGTCCGCA
GCCAGTAGCGCCGGAAGTATGATCAGTCTGATTGCGGCGTTAGCGGTAGATCGCGTTATCGGCATGGAAA
ACGCCATGCCGTGGAACCTGCCTGCCGATCTCGCCTGGTTTAAACGCAACACCTTAAATAAACCCGTGAT
TATGGGCCGCCATACCTGGGAATCAATCGGTCGTCCGTTGCCAGGACGCAAAAATATTATCCTCAGCAGT
CAACCGGGTACGGACAAAAAAAAGAAAAAGAAAGATCGCGTAACGTGGGTGAAGTCGGTGGATGAAGCCA
TCGCGGCGTGTGGTGACGTACCAGAAATCATGGTGATTGGCGGCGGTCGCGTTTATGAACAGTTCTTGCC
AAAAGCGCAAAAACTGTATCTGACGCATATCGACGCAGAAGTGGAAGGCGACACCCATTTCCCGGATTAC
GAGCCGGATGACTGGGAATCGGTATTCAGCGAATTCCACGATGCTGATGCGCAGAACTCTCACAGCTATT
GCTTTGAGATTCTGGAGCGGCGGCTGTACTCTGGTGGCGGAGGCTCGGGCGGAGGTGGGTCGGGTGGCGG
CGGATCTTCAGCTGGAGCTTCGTTGTACAAGGCAAGAGGAGCCGCTGCGGGTGCCGGAGGCGCTGGTAGG
AGCGGCAAAAAGGGGAAGAAAGGGAAAAAGGGCACCACAATGACTCTGGAGTCCATCATGGCATCCTCCC
TGAGCGAGGAGGCCAAGGAAGCCCGGAGGATCAACGACGAGATCGAGCGGCAGCTGCGCAGGGACAAGCG
CGACGCCCGCCGGGAGCTCAAGCTGCTGCTGCTGGGGACAGGGGAGAGTGGCAAGTCGACCTTCATCAAG
CAGATGAGGATCATCCACGGGTCGGGCTACTCTGACGAAGACAAGCGCGGCTTCACCAAGCTGGTGTATC
AGAACATCTTCACGGCCATGCAGGCCATGATCAGAGCGATGGACACACTCAAGATCCCATACAAGTATGA
ACACAATAAGGCTCATGCACAATTGGTTCGAGAGGTTGATGTGGAGAAGGTGTCTGCTTTTGAGAATCCA
TATGTAGATGCAATAAAGAGCTTGTGGAATGATCCTGGAATCCAGGAGTGCTACGACAGACGACGGGAAT
ATCAGTTATCTGACTCTACCAAATACTATCTGAATGACTTGGACCGTGTAGCCGACCCTTCCTATCTGCC
TACACAACAAGACGTGCTTAGAGTTCGAGTCCCCACTACAGGGATCATCGAATACCCCTTTGACTTACAA
AGTGTCATTTTCAGAATGGTCGATGTAGGGGGCCTGAGGTCAGAGAGAAGAAAATGGATACACTGCTTTG
AAAATGTCACCTCCATCATGTTTCTAGTAGCGCTTAGCGAATATGATCAAGTTCTTGTGGAGTCAGACAA
TGAGAACCGCATGGAGGAGAGCAAAGCACTCTTTAGAACAATTATCACCTACCCCTGGTTCCAGAACTCC
TCTGTGATTCTGTTCTTAAACAAGAAAGATCTTCTAGAGGAGAAAATCATGTATTCCCACCTAGTCGACT
ACTTCCCAGAATATGATGGACCCCAGAGAGATGCCCAGGCAGCTCGAGAATTCATCCTGAAAATGTTCGT
GGACCTGAACCCCGACAGTGACAAAATCATCTACTCCCACTTCACGTGCGCCACAGATACCGAGAACATC
CGCTTCGTCTTTGCAGCCGTCAAGGACACCATCCTGCAGCTGAACCTGAAGGAGTACAATCTGGTCTAAC
AGTTGCTCGAGAGTACCCGGGATACTCGCGGCCGCCACCGCGGTGGAGCTCCAGCTTTTGTTCCCTTTAG
TGAGGGTTAATTGCGCGCTTGGCGTAATCATGGTCATAGCTGTTTCCTGTGTGAAATTGTTATCCGCTAA
TTCACTCCTCAGGTGCAGGCTGCCTATCAGAAGGTGGTGGCTGGTGTGGCCAATGCCCTGGCTCACAAAT
ACCACTGAGATCTTTTTCCCTCTGCCAAAAATTATGGGGACATCATGAAGCCCCTTGAGCATCTGACTTC
TGGCTAATAAAGGAAATTTATTTTCATTGCAATAGTGTGTTGGAATTTTTTGTGTCTCTCACTCGGAAGG
ACATATGGGAGGGCAAATCATTTAAAACATCAGAATGAGTATTTGGTTTAGAGTTTGGCAACATATGCCC
ATATGCTGGCTGCCATGAACAAAGGTTGGCTATAAAGAGGTCATCAGTATATGAAACAGCCCCCTGCTGT
CCATTCCTTATTCCATAGAAAAGCCTTGACTTGAGGTTAGATTTTTTTTATATTTTGTTTTGTGTTATTT
TTTTCTTTAACATCCCTAAAATTTTCCTTACATGTTTTACTAGCCAGATTTTTCCTCCTCTCCTGACTAC
TCCCAGTCATAGCTGTCCCTCTTCTCTTATGGAGATCCCTCGACCTGCAGCCCAAGCTTGGCGTAATCAT
GGTCATAGCTGTTTCCTGTGTGAAATTGTTATCCGCTCACAATTCCACACAACATACGAGCCGGAAGCAT
AAAGTGTAAAGCCTGGGGTGCCTAATGAGTGAGCTAACTCACATTAATTGCGTTGCGCTCACTGCCCGCT
TTCCAGTCGGGAAACCTGTCGTGCCAGCGGATCCGCATCTCAATTAGTCAGCAACCATAGTCCCGCCCCT
AACTCCGCCCATCCCGCCCCTAACTCCGCCCAGTTCCGCCCATTCTCCGCCCCATGGCTGACTAATTTTT
TTTATTTATGCAGAGGCCGAGGCCGCCTCGGCCTCTGAGCTATTCCAGAAGTAGTGAGGAGGCTTTTTTG
GAGGCCTAGGCTTTTGCAAAAAGCTAACTTGTTTATTGCAGCTTATAATGGTTACAAATAAAGCAATAGC
ATCACAAATTTCACAAATAAAGCATTTTTTTCACTGCATTCTAGTTGTGGTTTGTCCAAACTCATCAATG
TATCTTATCATGTCTGGATCCGCTGCATTAATGAATCGGCCAACGCGCGGGGAGAGGCGGTTTGCGTATT
GGGCGCTCTTCCGCTTCCTCGCTCACTGACTCGCTGCGCTCGGTCGTTCGGCTGCGGCGAGCGGTATCAG
CTCACTCAAAGGCGGTAATACGGTTATCCACAGAATCAGGGGATAACGCAGGAAAGAACATGTGAGCAAA
AGGCCAGCAAAAGGCCAGGAACCGTAAAAAGGCCGCGTTGCTGGCGTTTTTCCATAGGCTCCGCCCCCCT
GACGAGCATCACAAAAATCGACGCTCAAGTCAGAGGTGGCGAAACCCGACAGGACTATAAAGATACCAGG
CGTTTCCCCCTGGAAGCTCCCTCGTGCGCTCTCCTGTTCCGACCCTGCCGCTTACCGGATACCTGTCCGC
CTTTCTCCCTTCGGGAAGCGTGGCGCTTTCTCAATGCTCACGCTGTAGGTATCTCAGTTCGGTGTAGGTC
GTTCGCTCCAAGCTGGGCTGTGTGCACGAACCCCCCGTTCAGCCCGACCGCTGCGCCTTATCCGGTAACT
ATCGTCTTGAGTCCAACCCGGTAAGACACGACTTATCGCCACTGGCAGCAGCCACTGGTAACAGGATTAG
CAGAGCGAGGTATGTAGGCGGTGCTACAGAGTTCTTGAAGTGGTGGCCTAACTACGGCTACACTAGAAGG
ACAGTATTTGGTATCTGCGCTCTGCTGAAGCCAGTTACCTTCGGAAAAAGAGTTGGTAGCTCTTGATCCG
GCAAACAAACCACCGCTGGTAGCGGTGGTTTTTTTGTTTGCAAGCAGCAGATTACGCGCAGAAAAAAAGG
ATCTCAAGAAGATCCTTTGATCTTTTCTACGGGGTCTGACGCTCAGTGGAACGAAAACTCACGTTAAGGG
ATTTTGGTCATGAGATTATCAAAAAGGATCTTCACCTAGATCCTTTTAAATTAAAAATGAAGTTTTAAAT
CAATCTAAAGTATATATGAGTAAACTTGGTCTGACAGTTACCAATGCTTAATCAGTGAGGCACCTATCTC
AGCGATCTGTCTATTTCGTTCATCCATAGTTGCCTGACTCCCCGTCGTGTAGATAACTACGATACGGGAG
GGCTTACCATCTGGCCCCAGTGCTGCAATGATACCGCGAGACCCACGCTCACCGGCTCCAGATTTATCAG
CAATAAACCAGCCAGCCGGAAGGGCCGAGCGCAGAAGTGGTCCTGCAACTTTATCCGCCTCCATCCAGTC
TATTAATTGTTGCCGGGAAGCTAGAGTAAGTAGTTCGCCAGTTAATAGTTTGCGCAACGTTGTTGCCATT
GCTACAGGCATCGTGGTGTCACGCTCGTCGTTTGGTATGGCTTCATTCAGCTCCGGTTCCCAACGATCAA
GGCGAGTTACATGATCCCCCATGTTGTGCAAAAAAGCGGTTAGCTCCTTCGGTCCTCCGATCGTTGTCAG
AAGTAAGTTGGCCGCAGTGTTATCACTCATGGTTATGGCAGCACTGCATAATTCTCTTACTGTCATGCCA
TCCGTAAGATGCTTTTCTGTGACTGGTGAGTACTCAACCAAGTCATTCTGAGAATAGTGTATGCGGCGAC
CGAGTTGCTCTTGCCCGGCGTCAATACGGGATAATACCGCGCCACATAGCAGAACTTTAAAAGTGCTCAT
CATTGGAAAACGTTCTTCGGGGCGAAAACTCTCAAGGATCTTACCGCTGTTGAGATCCAGTTCGATGTAA
CCCACTCGTGCACCCAACTGATCTTCAGCATCTTTTACTTTCACCAGCGTTTCTGGGTGAGCAAAAACAG
GAAGGCAAAATGCCGCAAAAAAGGGAATAAGGGCGACACGGAAATGTTGAATACTCATACTCTTCCTTTT
TCAATATTATTGAAGCATTTATCAGGGTTATTGTCTCATGAGCGGATACATATTTGAATGTATTTAGAAA
AATAAACAAATAGGGGTTCCGCGCACATTTCCCCGAAAAGTGCCACCTG
